>Addgene plasmid #159119 | MvChR1_EYFP_pcDNA3.1 | addgene full sequence | sequence record 310654 | Addgene NGS Result
GCGCGAGCAAAATTTAAGCTACAACAAGGCAAGGCTTGACCGACAATTGCATGAAGAATCTGCTTAGGGT
TAGGCGTTTTGCGCTGCTTCGCGATGTACGGGCCAGATATACGCGTTGACATTGATTATTGACTAGTTAT
TAATAGTAATCAATTACGGGGTCATTAGTTCATAGCCCATATATGGAGTTCCGCGTTACATAACTTACGG
TAAATGGCCCGCCTGGCTGACCGCCCAACGACCCCCGCCCATTGACGTCAATAATGACGTATGTTCCCAT
AGTAACGCCAATAGGGACTTTCCATTGACGTCAATGGGTGGAGTATTTACGGTAAACTGCCCACTTGGCA
GTACATCAAGTGTATCATATGCCAAGTACGCCCCCTATTGACGTCAATGACGGTAAATGGCCCGCCTGGC
ATTATGCCCAGTACATGACCTTATGGGACTTTCCTACTTGGCAGTACATCTACGTATTAGTCATCGCTAT
TACCATGGTGATGCGGTTTTGGCAGTACATCAATGGGCGTGGATAGCGGTTTGACTCACGGGGATTTCCA
AGTCTCCACCCCATTGACGTCAATGGGAGTTTGTTTTGGCACCAAAATCAACGGGACTTTCCAAAATGTC
GTAACAACTCCGCCCCATTGACGCAAATGGGCGGTAGGCGTGTACGGTGGGAGGTCTATATAAGCAGAGC
TCTCTGGCTAACTAGAGAACCCACTGCTTACTGGCTTATCGAAATTAATACGACTCACTATAGGGAGACC
CAAGCTGGCTAGTTAAGCTTGGTACCGAGCTCGGATCCATGTCGCCGCCAACCTCGCCGACGCCGGACAC
GGGACACGACACGCCGGACACTGGACACGACACGGGAGGACACGGAGCGGTGGAGATTTGTTTTGCTCCT
TGTGAGGAAGATTGTGTCACGATTAGATACTTTGTCGAAAATGATTTCGAGGGATGCATACCTGGCCATT
TCGACCAGTACAGCTCGCATGGTTCCCTCCACGACATTGTTAAAGCCGCGCTGTACATTTGCATGGTGAT
ATCGATTCTCCAAATCCTGTTCTACGGTTTTCAATGGTGGAGAAAGACTTGCGGGTGGGAAGTGTGGTTC
GTCGCTTGCATCGAGACGTCGATCTACATTATCGCCATCACGTCCGAAGCAGATTCTCCCTTCACGCTGT
ATCTCACCAATGGACAAATCTCTCCGCAACTCCGATACATGGAGTGGCTGATGACATGTCCTGTCATTCT
GATCGCACTCTCGAACATCACGGGCATGGCGGAGGAGTACAACAAGCGCACGATGACGCTGCTCACGTCG
GATGTGTGCTGCATTGTGCTGGGCATGATGTCGGCCGCCTCCAAGCCAAGGCTCAAGGGTATCCTGTACG
CAGTCGGCTGGGCGTTTGGTGCATGGACATACTGGACTGCGCTCCAGGTCTACCGTGACGCGCACAAGGC
CGTGCCCAAGCCCCTCGCGTGGTATGTGCGCGCGATGGGCTACGTGTTCTTCACCAGCTGGCTGACCTTC
CCCGGGTGGTTCCTACTGGGGCCCGAGGGCTTGGAGGTGGTCACGGGCACTGTGTCCACGCTCATGCATG
CATGCTCCGACCTTATCAGCAAGAACCTGTGGGGCTTCATGGACTGGCACCTGCGCGTGCTTGTCGCGCG
CCACCACCGCAAGCTCTTCAAGGCCGAGGAGGAGCATGCGCTCAAGAAGGGGCAGACGCTCGAGCCGGGC
ATGCCGCGCAGCACGAGCTTTGTCCGGGGCCTCGGCGATGACGTCGAGATCGCGGCCGCCGTGAGCAAGG
GCGAGGAGCTGTTCACCGGGGTGGTGCCCATCCTGGTCGAGCTGGACGGCGACGTAAACGGCCACAAGTT
CAGCGTGTCCGGCGAGGGCGAGGGCGATGCCACCTACGGCAAGCTGACCCTGAAGTTCATCTGCACCACC
GGCAAGCTGCCCGTGCCCTGGCCCACCCTCGTGACCACCTTCGGCTACGGCCTGCAGTGCTTCGCCCGCT
ACCCCGACCACATGAAGCAGCACGACTTCTTCAAGTCCGCCATGCCCGAAGGCTACGTCCAGGAGCGCAC
CATCTTCTTCAAGGACGACGGCAACTACAAGACCCGCGCCGAGGTGAAGTTCGAGGGCGACACCCTGGTG
AACCGCATCGAGCTGAAGGGCATCGACTTCAAGGAGGACGGCAACATCCTGGGGCACAAGCTGGAGTACA
ACTACAACAGCCACAACGTCTATATCATGGCCGACAAGCAGAAGAACGGCATCAAGGTGAACTTCAAGAT
CCGCCACAACATCGAGGACGGCAGCGTGCAGCTCGCCGACCACTACCAGCAGAACACCCCCATCGGCGAC
GGCCCCGTGCTGCTGCCCGACAACCACTACCTGAGCTACCAGTCCGCCCTGAGCAAAGACCCCAACGAGA
AGCGCGATCACATGGTCCTGCTGGAGTTCGTGACCGCCGCCGGGATCACTCTCGGCATGGACGAGCTGTA
CAAGTAACATATGCTCTAGAGGGCCCGCGGTTCGAAGGTAAGCCTATCCCTAACCCTCTCCTCGGTCTCG
ATTCTACGCGTACCGGTCATCATCACCATCACCATTGAGTTTAAACCCGCTGATCAGCCTCGACTGTGCC
TTCTAGTTGCCAGCCATCTGTTGTTTGCCCCTCCCCCGTGCCTTCCTTGACCCTGGAAGGTGCCACTCCC
ACTGTCCTTTCCTAATAAAATGAGGAAATTGCATCGCATTGTCTGAGTAGGTGTCATTCTATTCTGGGGG
GTGGGGTGGGGCAGGACAGCAAGGGGGAGGATTGGGAAGACAATAGCAGGCATGCTGGGGATGCGGTGGG
CTCTATGGCTTCTGAGGCGGAAAGAACCAGCTGGGGCTCTAGGGGGTATCCCC
[124 nt withheld, positions 2924-3047]
C
[91 nt withheld, positions 3049-3139]
A
[49 nt withheld, positions 3141-3189]
CCTTTGACGTTGGAGTCCACGTTCTTT
[37 nt withheld, positions 3217-3253]
ACCCTATCTCGGTCTATTCTTTTGATTTATAAGGGATTTTGCCGATTTCGGCCTATTGGTTAAAAAATGA
GCTGATTTAACAAAAATTTAACGCGAATTAATTCTGTGGAATGTGTGTCAGTTAGGGTGTGGAAAGTCCC
CAGGCTCCCCAGCAGGCAGAAGTATGCAAAGCATGCATCTCAATTAGTCAGCAACCAGGTGTGGAAAGTC
CCCAGGCTCCCCAGCAGGCAGAAGTATGCAAAGCATGCATCTCAATTAGTCAGCAACCATAGTCCCGCCC
CTAACTCCGCCCATCCCGCCCCTAACTCCGCCCAGTTCCGCCCATTCTCCGCCCCATGGCTGACTAATTT
TTTTTATTTATGCAGAGGCCGAGGCCGCCTCTGCCTCTGAGCTATTCCAGAAGTAGTGAGGAGGCTTTTT
TGGAGGCCTAGGCTTTTGCAAAAAGCTCCCGGGAGCTTGTATATCCATTTTCGGATCTGATCAAGAGACA
GGATGAGGATCGTTTCGCATGATTGAACAAGATGGATTGCACGCAGGTTCTCCGGCCGCTTGGGTGGAGA
GGCTATTCGGCTATGACTGGGCACAACAGACAATCGGCTGCTCTGATGCCGCCGTGTTCCGGCTGTCAGC
GCAGGGGCGCCCGGTTCTTTTTGTCAAGACCGACCTGTCCGGTGCCCTGAATGAACTGCAGGACGAGGCA
GCGCGGCTATCGTGGCTGGCCACGACGGGCGTTCCTTGCGCAGCTGTGCTCGACGTTGTCACTGAAGCGG
GAAGGGACTGGCTGCTATTGGGCGAAGTGCCGGGGCAGGATCTCCTGTCATCTCACCTTGCTCCTGCCGA
GAAAGTATCCATCATGGCTGATGCAATGCGGCGGCTGCATACGCTTGATCCGGCTACCTGCCCATTCGAC
CACCAAGCGAAACATCGCATCGAGCGAGCACGTACTCGGATGGAAGCCGGTCTTGTCGATCAGGATGATC
TGGACGAAGAGCATCAGGGGCTCGCGCCAGCCGAACTGTTCGCCAGGCTCAAGGCGCGCATGCCCGACGG
CGAGGATCTCGTCGTGACCCATGGCGATGCCTGCTTGCCGAATATCATGGTGGAAAATGGCCGCTTTTCT
GGATTCATCGACTGTGGCCGGCTGGGTGTGGCGGACCGCTATCAGGACATAGCGTTGGCTACCCGTGATA
TTGCTGAAGAGCTTGGCGGCGAATGGGCTGACCGCTTCCTCGTGCTTTACGGTATCGCCGCTCCCGATTC
GCAGCGCATCGCCTTCTATCGCCTTCTTGACGAGTTCTTCTGAGCGGGACTCTGGGGTTCGCGAAATGAC
CGACCAAGCGACGCCCAACCTGCCATCACGAGATTTCGATTCCACCGCCGCCTTCTATGAAAGGTTGGGC
TTCGGAATCGTTTTCCGGGACGCCGGCTGGATGATCCTCCAGCGCGGGGATCTCATGCTGGAGTTCTTCG
CCCACCCCAACTTGTTTATTGCAGCTTATAATGGTTACAAATAAAGCAATAGCATCACAAATTTCACAAA
TAAAGCATTTTTTTCACTGCATTCTAGTTGTGGTTTGTCCAAACTCATCAATGTATCTTATCATGTCTGT
ATACCGTCGACCTCTAGCTAGAGCTTGGCGTAATCATGGTCATAGCTGTTTCCTGTGTGAAATTGTTATC
CGCTCACAATTCCACACAACATACGAGCCGGAAGCATAAAGTGTAAAGCCTGGGGTGCCTAATGAGTGAG
CTAACTCACATTAATTGCGTTGCGCTCACTGCCCGCTTTCCAGTCGGGAAACCTGTCGTGCCAGCTGCAT
TAATGAATCGGCCAACGCGCGGGGAGAGGCGGTTTGCGTATTGGGCGCTCTTCCGCTTCCTCGCTCACTG
ACTCGCTGCGCTCGGTCGTTCGGCTGCGGCGAGCGGTATCAGCTCACTCAAAGGCGGTAATATGGTTATC
CACAGAATCAGGGGATAACGCAGGAAAGAACATGTGAGCAAAAGGCCAGCAAAAGGCCAGGAACCGTAAA
AAGGCCGCGTTGCTGGCGTTTTTCCATAGGCTCCGCCCCCCTGACGAGCATCACAAAAATCGACGCTCAA
GTCAGAGGTGGCGAAACCCGACAGGACTATAAAGATACCAGGCGTTTCCCCCTGGAAGCTCCCTCGTGCG
CTCTCCTGTTCCGACCCTGCCGCTTACCGGATACCTGTCCGCCTTTCTCCCTTCGGGAAGCGTGGCGCTT
TCTCATAGCTCACGCTGTAGGTATCTCAGTTCGGTGTAGGTCGTTCGCTCCAAGCTGGGCTGTGTGCACG
AACCCCCCGTTCAGCCCGACCGCTGCGCCTTATCCGGTAACTATCGTCTTGAGTCCAACCCGGTAAGACA
CGACTTATCGCCACTGGCAGCAGCCACTGGTAACAGGATTAGCAGAGCGAGGTATGTAGGCGGTGCTACA
GAGTTCTTGAAGTGGTGGCCTAACTACGGCTACACTAGAAGAACAGTATTTGGTATCTGCGCTCTGCTGA
AGCCAGTTACCTTCGGAAAAAGAGTTGGTAGCTCTTGATCCGGCAAACAAACCACCGCTGGTAGCGGTGG
TTTTTTTGTTTGCAAGCAGCAGATTACGCGCAGAAAAAAAGGATCTCAAGAAGATCCTTTGATCTTTTCT
ACGGGGTCTGACGCTCAGTGGAACGAAAACTCACGTTAAGGGATTTTGGTCATGAGATTATCAAAAAGGA
TCTTCACCTAGATCCTTTTAAATTAAAAATGAAGTTTTAAATCAATCTAAAGTATATATGAGTAAACTTG
GTCTGACAGTTACCAATGCTTAATCAGTGAGGCACCTATCTCAGCGATCTGTCTATTTCGTTCATCCATA
GTTGCCTGACTCCCCGTCGTGTAGATAACTACGATACGGGAGGGCTTACCATCTGGCCCCAGTGCTGCAA
TGATACCGCGAGACCCACGCTCACCGGCTCCAGATTTATCAGCAATAAACCAGCCAGCCGGAAGGGCCGA
GCGCAGAAGTGGTCCTGCAACTTTATCCGCCTCCATCCAGTCTATTAATTGTTGCCGGGAAGCTAGAGTA
AGTAGTTCGCCAGTTAATAGTTTGCGCAACGTTGTTGCCATTGCTACAGGCATCGTGGTGTCACGCTCGT
CGTTTGGTATGGCTTCATTCAGCTCCGGTTCCCAACGATCAAGGCGAGTTACATGATCCCCCATGTTGTG
CAAAAAAGCGGTTAGCTCCTTCGGTCCTCCGATCGTTGTCAGAAGTAAGTTGGCCGCAGTGTTATCACTC
ATGGTTATGGCAGCACTGCATAATTCTCTTACTGTCATGCCATCCGTAAGATGCTTTTCTGTGACTGGTG
AGTACTCAACCAAGTCATTCTGAGAATAGTGTATGCGGCGACCGAGTTGCTCTTGCCCGGCGTCAATACG
GGATAATACCGCGCCACATAGCAGAACTTTAAAAGTGCTCATCATTGGAAAACGTTCTTCGGGGCGAAAA
CTCTCAAGGATCTTACCGCTGTTGAGATCCAGTTCGATGTAACCCACTCGTGCACCCAACTGATCTTCAG
CATCTTTTACTTTCACCAGCGTTTCTGGGTGAGCAAAAACAGGAAGGCAAAATGCCGCAAAAAAGGGAAT
AAGGGCGACACGGAAATGTTGAATACTCATACTCTTCCTTTTTCAATATTATTGAAGCATTTATCAGGGT
TATTGTCTCATGAGCGGATACATATTTGAATGTATTTAGAAAAATAAACAAATAGGGGTTCCGCGCACAT
TTCCCCGAAAAGTGCCACCTGACGTCGACGGATCGGGAGATCTCCCGATCCCCTATGGTGCACTCTCAGT
ACAATCTGCTCTGATGCCGCATAGTTAAGCCAGTATCTGCTCCCTGCTTGTGTGTTGGAGGTCGCTGAGT
AGT
Features (pLannotate 1.2.2; 21 found; start..end, strand, type, name):
    118..497     +  enhancer       CMV enhancer: human cytomegalovirus immediate early enhancer
    498..701     +  promoter       CMV promoter: human cytomegalovirus (CMV) immediate early promoter
    697..730     +  LTR            5' LTR (truncated) (fragment): truncated 5' long terminal repeat (LTR) from HIV-1
    746..764     +  promoter       T7 promoter: promoter for bacteriophage T7 RNA polymerase
   1811..2527    +  CDS            EYFP: enhanced YFP mammalian codon-optimized
   2557..2598    +  CDS            V5 tag: epitope tag from simian virus 5
   2654..2878    +  polyA_signal   bGH poly(A) signal: bovine growth hormone polyadenylation signal
   2882..2903    +  promoter       SV40 promoter (fragment): SV40 enhancer and early promoter
   2924..3352    +  rep_origin     f1 ori (sequence partly withheld): f1 bacteriophage origin of replication; arrow indicates direction of (+) strand synthesis
   3366..3695    +  promoter       SV40 promoter: SV40 enhancer and early promoter
   3762..4553    +  CDS            neo: KKA2_KLEPN - Also known as kan, nptII. Experimental evidence at protein level: Swiss-Prot protein existence level 1. Resistance to kanamycin, neomycin, paromomycin, ribostamycin, butirosin and gentamicin B. From Klebsiella pneumoniae.
   4579..4737    +  CDS            ble (fragment): BLE_KLEPN - Experimental evidence at protein level: Swiss-Prot protein existence level 1. Binding protein with a strong affinity to the bleomycin family of antibiotics. Binds to CL990; an antimitotic-antibiotic compound. From Klebsiella pneumoniae.
   4732..4853    +  polyA_signal   SV40 poly(A) signal: SV40 polyadenylation signal
   4926..4942    -  protein_bind   lac operator: The lac repressor binds to the lac operator to inhibit transcription in E. coli. This inhibition can be relieved by adding lactose or isopropyl-β-D-thiogalactopyranoside (IPTG). lac repressor encoded by lacI
   4950..4980    -  promoter       lac promoter: promoter for the E. coli lac operon
   4995..5016    -  protein_bind   CAP binding site: CAP binding activates transcription in the presence of cAMP. E. coli catabolite activator protein
   5029..5121    -  CDS            lacI (fragment): lac repressor; lacI; The lac repressor binds to the lac operator to inhibit transcription in E. coli. This inhibition can be relieved by adding lactose or isopropyl-β-D-thiogalactopyranoside (IPTG).
   5304..5892    -  rep_origin     ori: high-copy-number ColE1/pMB1/pBR322/pUC origin of replication
   6063..6923    -  CDS            AmpR: β-lactamase; bla; confers resistance to ampicillin, carbenicillin, and related antibiotics
   6924..7028    -  promoter       AmpR promoter: bla
   7087..7139    -  misc_feature   bom (fragment): basis of mobility region from pBR322
