[The description below was written by a language model from this plasmid's Addgene catalogue record and pLannotate feature annotations shown in this document.]
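Description:
MvChR1_EYFP_pcDNA3.1 is a mammalian expression plasmid built on the pcDNA3.1(+) backbone that encodes the rhodopsin (seven-transmembrane, light-gated channel) domain of MvChR1, a channelrhodopsin from the green alga Mesostigma viride, fused at its C terminus to EYFP. The sequenced construct is about 7.2 kb. It is propagated in E. coli as a high-copy plasmid through a ColE1/pUC-type origin with ampicillin selection from the AmpR (β-lactamase) cassette. An f1 origin is also present.

Expression in mammalian cells is driven by the human CMV immediate-early enhancer and promoter and terminated by the bovine growth hormone polyadenylation signal. A T7 promoter downstream of CMV would permit in vitro transcription. The automated annotation does not label the roughly 1 kb MvChR1 insert itself, but the unannotated interval between the T7 promoter and the EYFP coding sequence is consistent with its position. A V5 epitope sequence is annotated shortly after EYFP, though the record does not say whether it is translated as part of the fusion. A separate SV40 promoter–neo–SV40 poly(A) cassette provides G418 selection for stable mammalian lines. Short hits to an HIV-1 LTR, ble, lacI and bom are small fragments and are probably backbone remnants or annotation artefacts rather than functional elements.

The EYFP fusion lets transfected cells be identified and membrane expression assessed by fluorescence. The associated publication describes this protein as a channelrhodopsin with a red-shifted spectrum and rapid kinetics. This suggests the construct is used for heterologous expression in cultured mammalian cells to characterise light-evoked photocurrents and evaluate the protein as an optogenetic tool.
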