Addgene plasmid #159119: MvChR1_EYFP_pcDNA3.1
Purpose: This plasmid encodes MvChR1 rhodopsin domain
Depositing lab: John Spudich. Depositing organization: University of Texas Health Science Center at Houston. Publication: New channelrhodopsin with a red-shifted spectrum and rapid kinetics from Mesostigma viride. Govorunova EG, Spudich EN, Lane CE, Sineshchekov OA, Spudich JL. mBio. 2011 Jun 21;2(3):e00115-11. doi: 10.1128/mBio.00115-11. Print 2011. PubMed 21693637.
Backbone
  Vector backbone: pcDNA3.1(+)
  Backbone manufacturer: Invitrogen
  Vector type: Mammalian Expression
Growth in bacteria
  Bacterial resistance: Ampicillin, 100 μg/mL
  Growth temperature: 37°C
  Growth strain: DH5alpha
  Copy number: High Copy
Gene/Insert
  Gene/Insert name: MvChR1 (alt names: MChR1; JF922293)
  Species: Mesostigma viride
  Insert size (bp): 993
  Tag / fusion protein: EYFP (C terminal on backbone)
  Cloning method: Restriction Enzyme; 5′ cloning site Unknown (unknown if destroyed)
Terms and licenses: Academic/Nonprofit Terms; Industry Terms: Not Available to Industry
How to cite: MvChR1_EYFP_pcDNA3.1 was a gift from John Spudich (Addgene plasmid # 159119 ; http://n2t.net/addgene:159119 ; RRID:Addgene_159119)
