>Addgene plasmid #159119 | MvChR1_EYFP_pcDNA3.1 | depositor partial sequence | sequence record 307417 | MvChR1 rhodopsin domain
ATGTCGCCGCCAACCTCGCCGACGCCGGACACGGGACACGACACGCCGGACACGGGACACGACACGGGAG
GACACGGAGCGGTGGAGATTTGTTTTGCTCCTTGTGAGGAAGATTGTGTCACGATTAGATACTTTGTCGA
AAATGATTTCGAGGGATGCATACCTGGCCATTTCGACCAGTACAGCTCGCATGGTTCCCTCCACGACATT
GTTAAAGCCGCGCTGTACATTTGCATGGTGATATCGATTCTCCAAATCCTGTTCTACGGTTTTCAATGGT
GGAGAAAGACTTGCGGGTGGGAAGTGTGGTTCGTCGCTTGCATCGAGACGTCGATCTACATTATCGCCAT
CACGTCCGAAGCAGATTCTCCCTTCACGCTGTATCTCACCAATGGACAAATCTCTCCGCAACTCCGATAC
ATGGAGTGGCTGATGACATGTCCTGTCATTCTGATCGCACTCTCGAACATCACGGGCATGGCGGAGGAGT
ACAACAAGCGCACGATGACGCTGCTCACGTCGGATGTGTGCTGCATTGTGCTGGGCATGATGTCGGCCGC
CTCCAAGCCAAGGCTCAAGGGTATCCTGTACGCAGTCGGCTGGGCGTTTGGTGCATGGACATACTGGACT
GCGCTCCAGGTCTACCGTGACGCGCACAAGGCCGTGCCCAAGCCCCTCGCGTGGTATGTGCGCGCGATGG
GCTACGTGTTCTTCACCAGCTGGCTGACCTTCCCCGGGTGGTTCCTACTGGGGCCCGAGGGCTTGGAGGT
GGTCACGGGCACTGTGTCCACGCTCATGCATGCATGCTCCGACCTTATCAGCAAGAACCTGTGGGGCTTC
ATGGACTGGCACCTGCGCGTGCTTGTCGCGCGCCACCACCGCAAGCTCTTCAAGGCCGAGGAGGAGCATG
CGCTCAAGAAGGGGCAGACGCTCGAGCCGGGCATGCCGCGCAGCACGAGCTTTGTCCGGGGCCTCGGCGA
TGACGTCGAGATC
